>Addgene plasmid #134666 | pLVX-EF1a-Neuromodulin-IRES-Puromycin | addgene full sequence | sequence record 273526 | Addgene NGS Result
CGATGAGTAATTCATACAAAAGGACTCGCCCCTGCCTTGGGGAATCCCAGGGACCGTCGTTAAACTCCCA
CTAACGTAGAACCCAGAGATCGCTGCGTTCCCGCCCCCTCACCCGCCCGCTCTCGTCATCACTGAGGTGG
AGAAGAGCATGCGTGAGGCTCCGGTGCCCGTCAGTGGGCAGAGCGCACATCGCCCACAGTCCCCGAGAAG
TTGGGGGGAGGGGTCGGCAATTGAACCGGTGCCTAGAGAAGGTGGCGCGGGGTAAACTGGGAAAGTGATG
TCGTGTACTGGCTCCGCCTTTTTCCCGAGGGTGGGGGAGAACCGTATATAAGTGCAGTAGTCGCCGTGAA
CGTTCTTTTTCGCAACGGGTTTGCCGCCAGAACACAGGTAAGTGCCGTGTGTGGTTCCCGCGGGCCTGGC
CTCTTTACGGGTTATGGCCCTTGCGTGCCTTGAATTACTTCCACGCCCCTGGCTGCAGTACGTGATTCTT
GATCCCGAGCTTCGGGTTGGAAGTGGGTGGGAGAGTTCGAGGCCTTGCGCTTAAGGAGCCCCTTCGCCTC
GTGCTTGAGTTGAGGCCTGGCTTGGGCGCTGGGGCCGCCGCGTGCGAATCTGGTGGCACCTTCGCGCCTG
TCTCGCTGCTTTCGATAAGTCTCTAGCCATTTAAAATTTTTGATGACCTGCTGCGACGCTTTTTTTCTGG
CAAGATAGTCTTGTAAATGCGGGCCAAGATCTGCACACTGGTATTTCGGTTTTTGGGGCCGCGGGCGGCG
ACGGGGCCCGTGCGTCCCAGCGCACATGTTCGGCGAGGCGGGGCCTGCGAGCGCGGCCACCGAGAATCGG
ACGGGGGTAGTCTCAAGCTGGCCGGCCTGCTCTGGTGCCTGGCCTCGCGCCGCCGTGTATCGCCCCGCCC
TGGGCGGCAAGGCTGGCCCGGTCGGCACCAGTTGCGTGAGCGGAAAGATGGCCGCTTCCCGGCCCTGCTG
CAGGGAGCTCAAAATGGAGGACGCGGCGCTCGGGAGAGCGGGCGGGTGAGTCACCCACACAAAGGAAAAG
GGCCTTTCCGTCCTCAGCCGTCGCTTCATGTGACTCCACGGAGTACCGGGCGCCGTCCAGGCACCTCGAT
TAGTTCTCGAGCTTTTGGAGTACGTCGTCTTTAGGTTGGGGGGAGGGGTTTTATGCGATGGAGTTTCCCC
ACACTGAGTGGGTGGAGACTGAAGTTAGGCCAGCTTGGCACTTGATGTAATTCTCCTTGGAATTTGCCCT
TTTTGAGTTTGGATCTTGGTTCATTCTCAAGCCTCAGACAGTGGTTCAAAGTTTTTTTCTTCCATTTCAG
GTGTCGTGAGGATCTATTTCCGGTGAATTCTGCAGTCGACGGTACCGCGGGCCCGGGATCCACCGGTCGC
CACCATGCTGTGCTGTATGAGAAGAACCAAACAGGTTGAAAAGAATGATGAGGACCAAAAGATCATGGTG
AGCAAGGGCGAGGAGCTGTTCACCGGGGTGGTGCCCATCCTGGTCGAGCTGGACGGCGACGTAAACGGCC
ACAAGTTCAGCGTGTCCGGCGAGGGCGAGGGCGATGCCACCTACGGCAAGCTGACCCTGAAGTTCATCTG
CACCACCGGCAAGCTGCCCGTGCCCTGGCCCACCCTCGTGACCACCCTGACCTACGGCGTGCAGTGCTTC
AGCCGCTACCCCGACCACATGAAGCAGCACGACTTCTTCAAGTCCGCCATGCCCGAAGGCTACGTCCAGG
AGCGCACCATCTTCTTCAAGGACGACGGCAACTACAAGACCCGCGCCGAGGTGAAGTTCGAGGGCGACAC
CCTGGTGAACCGCATCGAGCTGAAGGGCATCGACTTCAAGGAGGACGGCAACATCCTGGGGCACAAGCTG
GAGTACAACTACAACAGCCACAACGTCTATATCATGGCCGACAAGCAGAAGAACGGCATCAAGGTGAACT
TCAAGATCCGCCACAACATCGAGGACGGCAGCGTGCAGCTCGCCGACCACTACCAGCAGAACACCCCCAT
CGGCGACGGCCCCGTGCTGCTGCCCGACAACCACTACCTGAGCACCCAGTCCGCCCTGAGCAAAGACCCC
AACGAGAAGCGCGATCACATGGTCCTGCTGGAGTTCGTGACCGCCGCCGGGATCACTCTCGGCATGGACG
AGCTGTACAAGTAAAGCGGCCGCGGATCCCGCCCCTCTCCCTCCCCCCCCCCTAACGTTACTGGCCGAAG
CCGCTTGGAATAAGGCCGGTGTGCGTTTGTCTATATGTTATTTTCCACCATATTGCCGTCTTTTGGCAAT
GTGAGGGCCCGGAAACCTGGCCCTGTCTTCTTGACGAGCATTCCTAGGGGTCTTTCCCCTCTCGCCAAAG
GAATGCAAGGTCTGTTGAATGTCGTGAAGGAAGCAGTTCCTCTGGAAGCTTCTTGAAGACAAACAACGTC
TGTAGCGACCCTTTGCAGGCAGCGGAACCCCCCACCTGGCGACAGGTGCCTCTGCGGCCAAAAGCCACGT
GTATAAGATACACCTGCAAAGGCGGCACAACCCCAGTGCCACGTTGTGAGTTGGATAGTTGTGGAAAGAG
TCAAATGGCTCTCCTCAAGCGTATTCAACAAGGGGCTGAAGGATGCCCAGAAGGTACCCCATTGTATGGG
ATCTGATCTGGGGCCTCGGTGCACATGCTTTACATGTGTTTAGTCGAGGTTAAAAAAACGTCTAGGCCCC
CCGAACCACGGGGACGTGGTTTTCCTTTGAAAAACACGATGATAAGCTTGCCACAACCCACAAGGAGACG
ACCTTCCATGACCGAGTACAAGCCCACGGTGCGCCTCGCCACCCGCGACGACGTCCCCCGGGCCGTACGC
ACCCTCGCCGCCGCGTTCGCCGACTACCCCGCCACGCGCCACACCGTCGACCCGGACCGCCACATCGAGC
GGGTCACCGAGCTGCAAGAACTCTTCCTCACGCGCGTCGGGCTCGACATCGGCAAGGTGTGGGTCGCGGA
CGACGGCGCCGCGGTGGCGGTCTGGACCACGCCGGAGAGCGTCGAAGCGGGGGCGGTGTTCGCCGAGATC
GGCCCGCGCATGGCCGAGTTGAGCGGTTCCCGGCTGGCCGCGCAGCAACAGATGGAAGGCCTCCTGGCGC
CGCACCGGCCCAAGGAGCCCGCGTGGTTCCTGGCCACCGTCGGCGTCTCGCCCGACCACCAGGGCAAGGG
TCTGGGCAGCGCCGTCGTGCTCCCCGGAGTGGAGGCGGCCGAGCGCGCCGGGGTGCCCGCCTTCCTGGAG
ACCTCCGCGCCCCGCAACCTCCCCTTCTACGAGCGGCTCGGCTTCACCGTCACCGCCGACGTCGAGGTGC
CCGAAGGACCGCGCACCTGGTGCATGACCCGCAAGCCCGGTGCCTAGACGCGTCTGGAACAATCAACCTC
TGGATTACAAAATTTGTGAAAGATTGACTGGTATTCTTAACTATGTTGCTCCTTTTACGCTATGTGGATA
CGCTGCTTTAATGCCTTTGTATCATGCTATTGCTTCCCGTATGGCTTTCATTTTCTCCTCCTTGTATAAA
TCCTGGTTGCTGTCTCTTTATGAGGAGTTGTGGCCCGTTGTCAGGCAACGTGGCGTGGTGTGCACTGTGT
TTGCTGACGCAACCCCCACTGGTTGGGGCATTGCCACCACCTGTCAGCTCCTTTCCGGGACTTTCGCTTT
CCCCCTCCCTATTGCCACGGCGGAACTCATCGCCGCCTGCCTTGCCCGCTGCTGGACAGGGGCTCGGCTG
TTGGGCACTGACAATTCCGTGGTGTTGTCGGGGAAGCTGACGTCCTTTCCATGGCTGCTCGCCTGTGTTG
CCACCTGGATTCTGCGCGGGACGTCCTTCTGCTACGTCCCTTCGGCCCTCAATCCAGCGGACCTTCCTTC
CCGCGGCCTGCTGCCGGCTCTGCGGCCTCTTCCGCGTCTTCGCCTTCGCCCTCAGACGAGTCGGATCTCC
CTTTGGGCCGCCTCCCCGCCTGGAATTAATTCTGCAGTCGAGACCTAGAAAAACATGGAGCAATCACAAG
TAGCAATACAGCAGCTACCAATGCTGATTGTGCCTGGCTAGAAGCACAAGAGGAGGAGGAGGTGGGTTTT
CCAGTCACACCTCAGGTACCTTTAAGACCAATGACTTACAAGGCAGCTGTAGATCTTAGCCACTTTTTAA
AAGAAAAGAGGGGACTGGAAGGGCTAATTCACTCCCAACGAAGACAAGATATCCTTGATCTGTGGATCTA
CCACACACAAGGCTACTTCCCTGATTAGCAGAACTACACACCAGGGCCAGGGGTCAGATATCCACTGACC
TTTGGATGGTGCTACAAGCTAGTACCAGTTGAGCCAGATAAGGTAGAAGAGGCCAATAAAGGAGAGAACA
CCAGCTTGTTACACCCTGTGAGCCTGCATGGGATGGATGACCCGGAGAGAGAAGTGTTAGAGTGGAGGTT
TGACAGCCGCCTAGCATTTCATCACGTGGCCCGAGAGCTGCATCCGGAGTACTTCAAGAACTGCTGATAT
CGAGCTTGCTACAAGGGACTTTCCGCTGGGGACTTTCCAGGGAGGCGTGGCCTGGGCGGGACTGGGGAGT
GGCGAGCCCTCAGATCCTGCATATAAGCAGCTGCTTTTTGCCTGTACTGGGTCTCTCTGGTTAGACCAGA
TCTGAGCCTGGGAGCTCTCTGGCTAACTAGGGAACCCACTGCTTAAGCCTCAATAAAGCTTGCCTTGAGT
GCTTCAAGTAGTGTGTGCCCGTCTGTTGTGTGACTCTGGTAACTAGAGATCCCTCAGACCCTTTTAGTCA
GTGTGGAAAATCTCTAGCAGTAGTAGTTCATGTCATCTTATTATTCAGTATTTATAACTTGCAAAGAAAT
GAATATCAGAGAGTGAGAGGCCTTGACATTGCTAGCGTTTACCGTCGACCTCTAGCTAGAGCTTGGCGTA
ATCATGGTCATAGCTGTTTCCTGTGTGAAATTGTTATCCGCTCACAATTCCACACAACATACGAGCCGGA
AGCATAAAGTGTAAAGCCTGGGGTGCCTAATGAGTGAGCTAACTCACATTAATTGCGTTGCGCTCACTGC
CCGCTTTCCAGTCGGGAAACCTGTCGTGCCAGCTGCATTAATGAATCGGCCAACGCGCGGGGAGAGGCGG
TTTGCGTATTGGGCGCTCTTCCGCTTCCTCGCTCACTGACTCGCTGCGCTCGGTCGTTCGGCTGCGGCGA
GCGGTATCAGCTCACTCAAAGGCGGTAATACGGTTATCCACAGAATCAGGGGATAACGCAGGAAAGAACA
TGTGAGCAAAAGGCCAGCAAAAGGCCAGGAACCGTAAAAAGGCCGCGTTGCTGGCGTTTTTCCATAGGCT
CCGCCCCCCTGACGAGCATCACAAAAATCGACGCTCAAGTCAGAGGTGGCGAAACCCGACAGGACTATAA
AGATACCAGGCGTTTCCCCCTGGAAGCTCCCTCGTGCGCTCTCCTGTTCCGACCCTGCCGCTTACCGGAT
ACCTGTCCGCCTTTCTCCCTTCGGGAAGCGTGGCGCTTTCTCATAGCTCACGCTGTAGGTATCTCAGTTC
GGTGTAGGTCGTTCGCTCCAAGCTGGGCTGTGTGCACGAACCCCCCGTTCAGCCCGACCGCTGCGCCTTA
TCCGGTAACTATCGTCTTGAGTCCAACCCGGTAAGACACGACTTATCGCCACTGGCAGCAGCCACTGGTA
ACAGGATTAGCAGAGCGAGGTATGTAGGCGGTGCTACAGAGTTCTTGAAGTGGTGGCCTAACTACGGCTA
CACTAGAAGAACAGTATTTGGTATCTGCGCTCTGCTGAAGCCAGTTACCTTCGGAAAAAGAGTTGGTAGC
TCTTGATCCGGCAAACAAACCACCGCTGGTAGCGGTGGTTTTTTTGTTTGCAAGCAGCAGATTACGCGCA
GAAAAAAAGGATCTCAAGAAGATCCTTTGATCTTTTCTACGGGGTCTGACGCTCAGTGGAACGAAAACTC
ACGTTAAGGGATTTTGGTCATGAGATTATCAAAAAGGATCTTCACCTAGATCCTTTTAAATTAAAAATGA
AGTTTTAAATCAATCTAAAGTATATATGAGTAAACTTGGTCTGACAGTTACCAATGCTTAATCAGTGAGG
CACCTATCTCAGCGATCTGTCTATTTCGTTCATCCATAGTTGCCTGACTCCCCGTCGTGTAGATAACTAC
GATACGGGAGGGCTTACCATCTGGCCCCAGTGCTGCAATGATACCGCGAGACCCACGCTCACCGGCTCCA
GATTTATCAGCAATAAACCAGCCAGCCGGAAGGGCCGAGCGCAGAAGTGGTCCTGCAACTTTATCCGCCT
CCATCCAGTCTATTAATTGTTGCCGGGAAGCTAGAGTAAGTAGTTCGCCAGTTAATAGTTTGCGCAACGT
TGTTGCCATTGCTACAGGCATCGTGGTGTCACGCTCGTCGTTTGGTATGGCTTCATTCAGCTCCGGTTCC
CAACGATCAAGGCGAGTTACATGATCCCCCATGTTGTGCAAAAAAGCGGTTAGCTCCTTCGGTCCTCCGA
TCGTTGTCAGAAGTAAGTTGGCCGCAGTGTTATCACTCATGGTTATGGCAGCACTGCATAATTCTCTTAC
TGTCATGCCATCCGTAAGATGCTTTTCTGTGACTGGTGAGTACTCAACCAAGTCATTCTGAGAATAGTGT
ATGCGGCGACCGAGTTGCTCTTGCCCGGCGTCAATACGGGATAATACCGCGCCACATAGCAGAACTTTAA
AAGTGCTCATCATTGGAAAACGTTCTTCGGGGCGAAAACTCTCAAGGATCTTACCGCTGTTGAGATCCAG
TTCGATGTAACCCACTCGTGCACCCAACTGATCTTCAGCATCTTTTACTTTCACCAGCGTTTCTGGGTGA
GCAAAAACAGGAAGGCAAAATGCCGCAAAAAAGGGAATAAGGGCGACACGGAAATGTTGAATACTCATAC
TCTTCCTTTTTCAATATTATTGAAGCATTTATCAGGGTTATTGTCTCATGAGCGGATACATATTTGAATG
TATTTAGAAAAATAAACAAATAGGGGTTCCGCGCACATTTCCCCGAAAAGTGCCACCTGACGTCGACGGA
TCGGGAGATCAACTTGTTTATTGCAGCTTATAATGGTTACAAATAAAGCAATAGCATCACAAATTTCACA
AATAAAGCATTTTTTTCACTGCATTCTAGTTGTGGTTTGTCCAAACTCATCAATGTATCTTATCATGTCT
GGATCAACTGGATAACTCAAGCTAACCAAAATCATCCCAAACTTCCCACCCCATACCCTATTACCACTGC
CAATTACCTGTGGTTTCATTTACTCTAAACCTGTGATTCCTCTGAATTATTTTCATTTTAAAGAAATTGT
ATTTGTTAAATATGTACTACAAACTTAGTAGTTGGAAGGGCTAATTCACTCCCAAAGAAGACAAGATATC
CTTGATCTGTGGATCTACCACACACAAGGCTACTTCCCTGATTAGCAGAACTACACACCAGGGCCAGGGG
TCAGATATCCACTGACCTTTGGATGGTGCTACAAGCTAGTACCAGTTGAGCCAGATAAGGTAGAAGAGGC
CAATAAAGGAGAGAACACCAGCTTGTTACACCCTGTGAGCCTGCATGGGATGGATGACCCGGAGAGAGAA
GTGTTAGAGTGGAGGTTTGACAGCCGCCTAGCATTTCATCACGTGGCCCGAGAGCTGCATCCGGAGTACT
TCAAGAACTGCTGATATCGAGCTTGCTACAAGGGACTTTCCGCTGGGGACTTTCCAGGGAGGCGTGGCCT
GGGCGGGACTGGGGAGTGGCGAGCCCTCAGATCCTGCATATAAGCAGCTGCTTTTTGCCTGTACTGGGTC
TCTCTGGTTAGACCAGATCTGAGCCTGGGAGCTCTCTGGCTAACTAGGGAACCCACTGCTTAAGCCTCAA
TAAAGCTTGCCTTGAGTGCTTCAAGTAGTGTGTGCCCGTCTGTTGTGTGACTCTGGTAACTAGAGATCCC
TCAGACCCTTTTAGTCAGTGTGGAAAATCTCTAGCAGTGGCGCCCGAACAGGGACTTGAAAGCGAAAGGG
AAACCAGAGGAGCTCTCTCGACGCAGGACTCGGCTTGCTGAAGCGCGCACGGCAAGAGGCGAGGGGCGGC
GACTGGTGAGTACGCCAAAAATTTTGACTAGCGGAGGCTAGAAGGAGAGAGATGGGTGCGAGAGCGTCAG
TATTAAGCGGGGGAGAATTAGATCGCGATGGGAAAAAATTCGGTTAAGGCCAGGGGGAAAGAAAAAATAT
AAATTAAAACATATAGTATGGGCAAGCAGGGAGCTAGAACGATTCGCAGTTAATCCTGGCCTGTTAGAAA
CATCAGAAGGCTGTAGACAAATACTGGGACAGCTACAACCATCCCTTCAGACAGGATCAGAAGAACTTAG
ATCATTATATAATACAGTAGCAACCCTCTATTGTGTGCATCAAAGGATAGAGATAAAAGACACCAAGGAA
GCTTTAGACAAGATAGAGGAAGAGCAAAACAAAAGTAAGACCACCGCACAGCAAGCGGCCGGCCGCTGAT
CTTCAGACCTGGAGGAGGAGATATGAGGGACAATTGGAGAAGTGAATTATATAAATATAAAGTAGTAAAA
ATTGAACCATTAGGAGTAGCACCCACCAAGGCAAAGAGAAGAGTGGTGCAGAGAGAAAAAAGAGCAGTGG
GAATAGGAGCTTTGTTCCTTGGGTTCTTGGGAGCAGCAGGAAGCACTATGGGCGCAGCGTCAATGACGCT
GACGGTACAGGCCAGACAATTATTGTCTGGTATAGTGCAGCAGCAGAACAATTTGCTGAGGGCTATTGAG
GCGCAACAGCATCTGTTGCAACTCACAGTCTGGGGCATCAAGCAGCTCCAGGCAAGAATCCTGGCTGTGG
AAAGATACCTAAAGGATCAACAGCTCCTGGGGATTTGGGGTTGCTCTGGAAAACTCATTTGCACCACTGC
TGTGCCTTGGAATGCTAGTTGGAGTAATAAATCTCTGGAACAGATTTGGAATCACACGACCTGGATGGAG
TGGGACAGAGAAATTAACAATTACACAAGCTTAATACACTCCTTAATTGAAGAATCGCAAAACCAGCAAG
AAAAGAATGAACAAGAATTATTGGAATTAGATAAATGGGCAAGTTTGTGGAATTGGTTTAACATAACAAA
TTGGCTGTGGTATATAAAATTATTCATAATGATAGTAGGAGGCTTGGTAGGTTTAAGAATAGTTTTTGCT
GTACTTTCTATAGTGAATAGAGTTAGGCAGGGATATTCACCATTATCGTTTCAGACCCACCTCCCAACCC
CGAGGGGACCCGACAGGCCCGAAGGAATAGAAGAAGAAGGTGGAGAGAGAGACAGAGACAGATCCATTCG
ATTAGTGAACGGATCTCGACGGTATCGCCTTTAAAAGAAAAGGGGGGATTGGGGGGTACAGTGCAGGGGA
AAGAATAGTAGACATAATAGCAACAGACATACAAACTAAAGAATTACAAAAACAAATTACAAAAATTCAA
AATTTTCGGGTTTATTACAGGGACAGCAGAGATCCAGTTTAT
Features (pLannotate 1.2.2; 26 found; start..end, strand, type, name):
    176..387     +  promoter       EF-1α core promoter: core promoter for human elongation factor EF-1α
    388..501     +  intron         EF-1α intron A (fragment): intron upstream of the start codon of human EF-1α
   1127..1330    +  intron         EF-1α intron A: truncated intron upstream of the start codon of human EF-1α
   1355..1391    +  misc_feature   MCS (fragment): multiple cloning site
   1405..1464    +  CDS            Gap43 (fragment): NEUM_RAT - Experimental evidence at protein level: Swiss-Prot protein existence level 1. This protein is associated with nerve growth. It is a major component of the motile 'growth cones' that form the tips of elongating axons. Plays a role in axonal and dendritic filopodia induction (By similarity). From Rattus norvegicus (Rat).
   1465..2184    +  CDS            EGFP: the original enhanced GFP (Yang et al., 1996) mammalian codon-optimized
   2313..2775    +  misc_feature   IRES: internal ribosome entry site (IRES) of the encephalomyocarditis virus (EMCV)
   2808..3405    +  CDS            PuroR (fragment): puromycin N-acetyltransferase; pac from Streptomyces alboniger; confers resistance to puromycin
   3421..4009    +  misc_feature   WPRE: woodchuck hepatitis virus posttranscriptional regulatory element
   4026..4544    +  CDS            nef (fragment): NEF_HV1BR - Experimental evidence at protein level: Swiss-Prot protein existence level 1. Extracellular Nef protein targets CD4(+) T-lymphocytes for apoptosis by interacting with CXCR4 surface receptors (PubMed:14990729). From Human immunodeficiency virus type 1 group M subtype B (isolate BRU/LAI) (HIV-1).
   4592..4849    +  LTR            5' LTR (truncated): truncated 5' long terminal repeat (LTR) from HIV-1
   5001..5017    -  protein_bind   lac operator: The lac repressor binds to the lac operator to inhibit transcription in E. coli. This inhibition can be relieved by adding lactose or isopropyl-β-D-thiogalactopyranoside (IPTG). lac repressor encoded by lacI
   5025..5055    -  promoter       lac promoter: promoter for the E. coli lac operon
   5070..5091    -  protein_bind   CAP binding site: CAP binding activates transcription in the presence of cAMP. E. coli catabolite activator protein
   5104..5196    -  CDS            lacI (fragment): lac repressor; lacI; The lac repressor binds to the lac operator to inhibit transcription in E. coli. This inhibition can be relieved by adding lactose or isopropyl-β-D-thiogalactopyranoside (IPTG).
   5379..5967    -  rep_origin     ori: high-copy-number ColE1/pMB1/pBR322/pUC origin of replication
   6138..6998    -  CDS            AmpR: β-lactamase; bla; confers resistance to ampicillin, carbenicillin, and related antibiotics
   6999..7103    -  promoter       AmpR promoter: bla
   7151..7285    +  polyA_signal   SV40 poly(A) signal: SV40 polyadenylation signal
   7452..7781    +  CDS            nef (fragment): NEF_HV1BR - Experimental evidence at protein level: Swiss-Prot protein existence level 1. Extracellular Nef protein targets CD4(+) T-lymphocytes for apoptosis by interacting with CXCR4 surface receptors (PubMed:14990729). From Human immunodeficiency virus type 1 group M subtype B (isolate BRU/LAI) (HIV-1).
   7829..8086    +  LTR            5' LTR (truncated): truncated 5' long terminal repeat (LTR) from HIV-1
   8133..8258    +  misc_feature   HIV-1 Ψ: packaging signal of human immunodeficiency virus type 1
   8242..8580    +  CDS            HIV-1 gag (fragment): gag protein from human immunodeficiency virus 1; gag
   8755..8988    +  misc_feature   RRE: The Rev response element (RRE) of HIV-1 allows for Rev-dependent mRNA export from the nucleus to the cytoplasm.
   9365..9465    +  CDS            Rev (fragment): human immunodeficiency virus 1 (HIV-1) Rev protein; rev; enhances nuclear export of unspliced and incompletely spliced viral mRNAs
   9480..9595    +  misc_feature   cPPT/CTS: central polypurine tract and central termination sequence of HIV-1 (lacking the first T)
