[The description below was written by a language model from this plasmid's Addgene catalogue record and pLannotate feature annotations shown in this document.]
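Description:
pLVX-EF1a-Neuromodulin-IRES-Puromycin is an HIV-1-based lentiviral transfer plasmid for mammalian expression, built on the pLVX-EF1a-IRES-Puromycin backbone. It is propagated in E. coli through a high-copy ColE1/pUC-type origin with ampicillin selection (AmpR under its own bla promoter). A recombination-deficient strain is listed for growth, as is common for plasmids with repeated LTR sequences. The viral portion carries two LTR regions flanking the expression cassette, each preceded by sequence that the automated annotation labels as nef fragments. It also carries the Ψ packaging signal with an adjoining gag fragment, the Rev response element for Rev-dependent nuclear export of the genomic RNA, and the cPPT/CTS. No complete viral structural or enzymatic genes are annotated, so these functions would have to be supplied in trans to make particles.

The payload is driven by the human EF-1α promoter with part of its intron A. It encodes a 60 bp fragment from the start of neuromodulin (GAP43), subcloned from a commercial construct and fused in frame to the N-terminus of EGFP. This short N-terminal segment, about 20 residues, is generally used as a membrane-anchoring signal, consistent with the stated purpose of an EGFP-tagged plasma membrane marker. The catalogue lists the insert as human, whereas the annotation tool matched it to the rat protein, so the record is ambiguous about species. Downstream, an EMCV IRES allows translation of puromycin N-acetyltransferase from the same transcript, which links drug selection to marker expression. A WPRE follows to enhance transcript expression. The associated work used such constructs as reference landmarks for image-based, machine-learning classification of protein subcellular localization.

The sequenced record is 9,632 nt, slightly shorter than the listed total of 9,643 bp.
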