Addgene plasmid #134666: pLVX-EF1a-Neuromodulin-IRES-Puromycin
Purpose: Expresses EGFP-tagged plasma membrane marker
Depositing lab: David Andrews. Depositing organization: Sunnybrook Research Institute. Publication: A reference library for assigning protein subcellular localizations by image-based machine learning. Schormann W, Hariharan S, Andrews DW. J Cell Biol. 2020 Mar 2;219(3). pii: 133635. doi: 10.1083/jcb.201904090. PubMed 31968357.
Backbone
  Vector backbone: pLVX-EF1a-IRES-Puromycin
  Backbone size w/o insert (bp): 8825
  Total vector size (bp): 9643
  Vector type: Mammalian Expression, Lentiviral
  Selectable markers: Puromycin
Growth in bacteria
  Bacterial resistance: Ampicillin, 100 μg/mL
  Growth temperature: 37°C
  Growth strain: NEB Stable
  Copy number: High Copy
Gene/Insert
  Gene/Insert name: Neuromodulin (alt name: GAP43)
  Species: H. sapiens (human)
  Insert size (bp): 60
  Entrez Gene: GAP43 (a.k.a. B-50, GAP-43, PP46)
  Promoter: EF1a
  Tag / fusion protein: EGFP (C terminal on insert)
  Cloning method: Unknown
  Sequencing primers: 5′ ATGCGATGGAGTTTCCCCAC
Resource information
  A portion of this plasmid was derived from a plasmid made by: Neuromodulin sequence (1-60bp) subcloned from Clontech construct
Terms and licenses: Academic/Nonprofit Terms; Industry Terms: Not Available to Industry
How to cite: pLVX-EF1a-Neuromodulin-IRES-Puromycin was a gift from David Andrews (Addgene plasmid # 134666 ; http://n2t.net/addgene:134666 ; RRID:Addgene_134666)
